>Addgene plasmid #29547 | pCMV-Tag4A-MMP8 (E87D) | addgene partial sequence | sequence record 34968 | 29547 with T7
GCTTCCGGTCCTTATTATTAGGTACCGGGCCCTACTTATCGTCGTCATCCTTGTAATCCTCGAGGCCATA
TCTACAGTTAAGCCATTTATTGCCTCTTGCAACTCTGGTAACTCTCTGAGCAATAAGATCAAATGCGTAA
TATCTTGGTCCACTGAAGACATGGAAGAAATGTTCTTGCTGGAAAACTGCATCAACTTTACTCTCTATTC
CTGGAAAGGCACCTGATATGCTTTTGGGATAACCTGGCTCCATGAATTGTCTTTGGTTATCATATCTCCA
GAATTGGTCATTTACAAAGAAGTATGTTTTACTTCTGTAGAAAACAGCTGCGTCAATTGCTTGGACGCTG
CTGGGGAAGCCATAGTTTGATATATCCTTGGGATAACCTTGCAGAATATCATAGCCACTCAGAGCCCAGT
ATTGGTTGCCTTTAAATAGGAAAATGAGGTCTCTGTCAAAATCTTCATAAGCAGCCTGTATACCAGTTGG
AAGGGATGGCCAGAATAGAGAAATAAAATTCATTTCGACTCTTTGTAGCTGAGGATGCCTTCTCCAGAAG
TACCTGTCTTTAAAGAAAAGTATTTCTCCACGGAGTGTGGTGATAGCATCAAATGTCAAACTGGGGTCAC
AGGGTTTGGGTGTGCTTGGTCCAGTAGGTTGGATAGGGTTGCTTGAAAGTCCATAGATGGCCTGAATGCC
ATCGATGTCATCTTGAGGGAGTGAGTAGTTGCTGGTTTCCCTGAAAGCATAGTTGGGATACATCAAGGCA
CCAGGGTCAGAGGAGTGAGCGAGCCCCAAAGAATGGCCAAATTCATGAGCAGCAACAAGAA
