>Addgene plasmid #29547 | pCMV-Tag4A-MMP8 (E87D) | addgene partial sequence | sequence record 35751 | T3 5'-GCAATTAACCCTCACTAAAGG-3'
GCGGCCGCTCTAGCCCGGGCGGATCCCCCGGGCTGCAGGAATTCATGTTCTCCCTGAAGACGCTTCCATT
TCTGCTCTTACTCCATGTGCAGATTTCCAAGGCCTTTCCTGTATCTTCTAAAGAGAAAAATACAAAAATT
GTTCAGGACTACCTGGAAAAGTTCTACCAATTACCAAGCAACCAGTATCAGTCTACAAGGAAGAATGGCA
CTAATGTGATCGTTGAAAAGCTTAAAGAAATGCAGCGATTTTTTGGGTTGAATGTGACGGGGAAGCCAAA
TGAGGAAACTCTGGACATGATGGACAAGCCTCGCTGTGGAGTGCCTGACAGTGGTGGTTTTATGTTAACC
CCAGGAAACCCCAAGTGGGAACGCACTAACTTGACCTACAGGATTCGAAACTATACCCCACAGCTGTCAG
AGGCTGAGGTAGAAAGAGCTATCAAGGATGCCTTTGAACTCTGGAGTGTTGCATCACCTCTCATCTTCAC
CAGGATCTCACAGGGAGAGGCAGATATCAACATTGCTTTTTACCAAAGAGATCACGGTGACAATTCTCCA
TTTGATGGACCCAATGGAATCCTTGCTCATGCCTTTCAGCCAGGCCAAGGTATTGGAGGAGATGCTCATT
TTGATGCCGAAGAAACATGGACCAACACCTCCGCAAATTACAACTTGTTTCTTGTTGCTGCTCATGAATT
TGGCCATTCTTTGGGGCTCGCTCACTCCTCTGACCCTGGTGCCTTGATGTATCCCAACTATGCTTTCAGG
GAAACCAGCAACTACTCACTCCCTCAAGATGACATCGATGGCATTCNNCCATCTATGGACTTTCAAGCAA
CCCTATCCAACCTACTGGACCAAGCACACCCAAACCCTGTGACCCCAGTTTGACATTTGATGCTATCACC
ACACTCCGT
