[The description below was written by a language model from this plasmid's Addgene catalogue record.]
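Description:
pCMV-Tag4A-MMP8 (E87D) is a mammalian expression plasmid built on the commercial pCMV-Tag4A backbone (about 4.3 kb without insert), a vector designed for producing epitope-tagged proteins in cultured mammalian cells. It is maintained in E. coli as a high-copy plasmid under kanamycin selection. The same resistance cassette confers neomycin resistance in mammalian cells, allowing stable transfectants to be selected with G418. No feature table accompanies the record, so the promoter and origins are not explicitly listed. The backbone name indicates CMV promoter-driven expression, and the T3 and T7 sequencing primer sites flank the cloning region.

The insert is the roughly 1.4 kb human MMP8 coding sequence, encoding matrix metalloproteinase 8 (neutrophil collagenase), cloned between EcoRI and XhoI sites that both remain intact. It carries an E87D point substitution and is fused in frame to a FLAG epitope supplied by the backbone at the C terminus, which allows the protein to be detected or immunoprecipitated with anti-FLAG antibodies.

The associated publication surveyed the matrix metalloproteinase gene family in melanoma and reported that MMP8 is frequently mutated. This construct therefore appears to be one of a set of mutant expression plasmids, presumably intended for comparison with wild-type MMP8, though the record does not state the functional consequence of E87D or the specific assays in which it was used.
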