Addgene plasmid #29547: pCMV-Tag4A-MMP8 (E87D)
Depositing lab: Yardena Samuels. Depositing organization: National Human Genome Research Institute (NHGRI). Publication: Analysis of the matrix metalloproteinase family reveals that MMP8 is often mutated in melanoma. Palavalli LH, Prickett TD, Wunderlich JR, Wei X, Burrell AS, Porter-Gill P, Davis S, Wang C, Cronin JC, Agrawal NS, Lin JC, Westbroek W, Hoogstraten-Miller S, Molinolo AA, Fetsch P, Filie AC, O'Connell MP, Banister CE, Howard JD, Buckhaults P, Weeraratna AT, Brody LC, Rosenberg SA, Samuels Y. Nat Genet. 2009 May . 41(5):518-20. 10.1038/ng.340 PubMed 19330028.
Backbone
  Vector backbone: pCMV-Tag4A
  Backbone manufacturer: Stratagene
  Backbone size w/o insert (bp): 4300
  Vector type: Mammalian Expression, Bacterial Expression
  Selectable markers: Neomycin (select with G418)
Growth in bacteria
  Bacterial resistance: Kanamycin, 50 μg/mL
  Growth temperature: 37°C
  Growth strain: DH5alpha
  Copy number: High Copy
Gene/Insert
  Gene/Insert name: Metalloproteinase protein 8 (alt name: MMP8)
  Species: H. sapiens (human)
  Insert size (bp): 1404
  Mutation: E87D
  Entrez Gene: MMP8 (a.k.a. CLG1, HNC, MMP-8, PMNL-CL)
  Tag / fusion protein: FLAG (C terminal on backbone)
  Cloning method: Restriction Enzyme; 5′ cloning site EcoRI (not destroyed); 3′ cloning site XhoI (not destroyed)
  Sequencing primers: 5′ T3; 3′ T7
Terms and licenses: Academic/Nonprofit Terms; Industry Terms: Not Available to Industry
How to cite: pCMV-Tag4A-MMP8 (E87D) was a gift from Yardena Samuels (Addgene plasmid # 29547 ; http://n2t.net/addgene:29547 ; RRID:Addgene_29547)
